Addgene plasmid #179044: pBBK60 pHomL-RPL18Bp-PRC1-Link-Neon(gfp)-SSA1t-HomR (AmpR)
Purpose: Vector containing a yeast integration cassette for RPL18B-driven expression of PRC1-Link-Neon(gfp), a marker for the vacuole
Depositing lab: Vincent Martin. Depositing organization: Concordia University. Publication: The MyLo CRISPR-Cas9 Toolkit: A Markerless Yeast Localization and Overexpression CRISPR-Cas9 Toolkit. Bean BDM, Whiteway M, Martin VJJ. G3 (Bethesda). 2022 Jun 16. pii: 6609175. doi: 10.1093/g3journal/jkac154. PubMed 35708612.
Backbone
  Vector backbone: pYTK089 (ColE1, AmpR)
  Vector type: Yeast Expression
Growth in bacteria
  Bacterial resistance: Ampicillin, 100 μg/mL
  Growth temperature: 37°C
  Growth strain: DH5alpha
  Copy number: High Copy
Gene/Insert
  Gene/Insert name: RPL18Bp-PRC1-Link-Neon(gfp)
  Species: S. cerevisiae (budding yeast)
  Cloning method: Restriction Enzyme; 5′ cloning site Unknown (unknown if destroyed); 3′ cloning site Unknown (unknown if destroyed)
Terms and licenses: Academic/Nonprofit Terms; Industry Terms: Not Available to Industry
Depositor comments: Part of the Markerless Yeast Localization and Overexpression (MyLO) CRISPR-Cas9 Toolkit. Vector cloned using BsaI Golden Gate cloning
How to cite: pBBK60 pHomL-RPL18Bp-PRC1-Link-Neon(gfp)-SSA1t-HomR (AmpR) was a gift from Vincent Martin (Addgene plasmid # 179044 ; http://n2t.net/addgene:179044 ; RRID:Addgene_179044)
