[The description below was written by a language model from this plasmid's Addgene catalogue record and pLannotate feature annotations shown in this document.]
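Description:
pBBK60 is a yeast integration-cassette vector from the Markerless Yeast Localization and Overexpression (MyLO) CRISPR-Cas9 toolkit. It was built on the pYTK089 backbone by BsaI Golden Gate assembly. In E. coli it is maintained as a high-copy plasmid through a ColE1/pUC-type origin and selected with ampicillin via the β-lactamase gene and its native promoter. These are the only complete propagation and selection elements annotated.

The payload is a fusion of the S. cerevisiae PRC1 open reading frame, which encodes the vacuolar protease carboxypeptidase Y, to the bright monomeric green/yellow fluorescent protein mNeonGreen. The two are joined by a short linker. According to the construct name and purpose, expression is driven by the RPL18B promoter and terminated by the SSA1 terminator, although neither element is called out in the automated feature table. The expression unit sits between left and right homology arms (HomL and HomR).

The annotation detects short fragments of ARS1 and of the HIS3 promoter and coding sequence on both sides of the cassette. Their positions suggest they lie within the homology arms rather than acting as a working replicator or auxotrophic marker. The record does not state the genomic target locus, and no intact yeast selectable marker is annotated, which fits the markerless design of the toolkit.

In use, the cassette would be expected to serve as a repair template for Cas9-directed chromosomal integration. The resulting strains express PRC1-mNeonGreen as a fluorescent marker of the vacuole for localization and co-localization studies.
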