Features (pLannotate 1.2.2; 10 found; start..end, strand, type, name):
      1..861     -  CDS            AmpR: β-lactamase; bla; confers resistance to ampicillin, carbenicillin, and related antibiotics
    862..966     -  promoter       AmpR promoter: bla
   1069..1657    +  rep_origin     ori: high-copy-number ColE1/pMB1/pBR322/pUC origin of replication
   2391..2510    +  rep_origin     ARS1 (fragment): S. cerevisiae autonomously replicating sequence ARS1/ARS416
   2515..2561    +  promoter       HIS3 promoter (fragment): S. cerevisiae HIS3
   2562..2624    +  CDS            HIS3 (fragment): imidazoleglycerol-phosphate dehydratase, required for histidine biosynthesis; S. cerevisiae HIS3; yeast auxotrophic marker
   3528..5123    +  CDS            PRC1: CBPY_YEAST - Experimental evidence at protein level: Swiss-Prot protein existence level 1. Involved in degradation of small peptides. Digests preferentially peptides containing an aliphatic or hydrophobic residue in P1' position, as well as methionine, leucine or phenylalanine in P1 position of ester substrate. From Saccharomyces cerevisiae (strain ATCC 204508 / S288c) (Baker's yeast).
   5151..5858    +  CDS            mNeonGreen: mNeonGreen is a basic (constitutively fluorescent) green/yellow fluorescent protein published in 2013, derived from Branchiostoma lanceolatum. It is reported to be a very rapidly-maturing monomer with moderate acid sensitivity.
   6904..6930    +  rep_origin     ARS1 (fragment): S. cerevisiae autonomously replicating sequence ARS1/ARS416
   7027..7148    +  CDS            HIS3 (fragment): imidazoleglycerol-phosphate dehydratase, required for histidine biosynthesis; S. cerevisiae HIS3; yeast auxotrophic marker
>Addgene plasmid #179044 | pBBK60 pHomL-RPL18Bp-PRC1-Link-Neon(gfp)-SSA1t-HomR (AmpR) | addgene full sequence | sequence record 360837 | Addgene NGS Result
TTACCAATGCTTAATCAGTGAGGCACCTATCTCAGCGATCTGTCTATTTCGTTCATCCATAGTTGCCTGA
CTCCCCGTCGTGTAGATAACTACGATACGGGAGGGCTTACCATCTGGCCCCAGTGCTGCAATGATACCGC
GGGACCCACGCTCACCGGCTCCAGATTTATCAGCAATAAACCAGCCAGCCGGAAGGGCCGAGCGCAGAAG
TGGTCCTGCAACTTTATCCGCCTCCATCCAGTCTATTAATTGTTGCCGGGAAGCTAGAGTAAGTAGTTCG
CCAGTTAATAGTTTGCGCAACGTTGTTGCCATTGCTACAGGCATCGTGGTGTCACGCTCGTCGTTTGGTA
TGGCTTCATTCAGCTCCGGTTCCCAACGATCAAGGCGAGTTACATGATCCCCCATGTTGTGCAAAAAAGC
GGTTAGCTCCTTCGGTCCTCCGATCGTTGTCAGAAGTAAGTTGGCCGCAGTGTTATCACTCATGGTTATG
GCAGCACTGCATAATTCTCTTACTGTCATGCCATCCGTAAGATGCTTTTCTGTGACTGGTGAGTACTCAA
CCAAGTCATTCTGAGAATAGTGTATGCGGCGACCGAGTTGCTCTTGCCCGGCGTCAATACGGGATAATAC
CGCGCCACATAGCAGAACTTTAAAAGTGCTCATCATTGGAAAACGTTCTTCGGGGCGAAAACTCTCAAGG
ATCTTACCGCTGTTGAGATCCAGTTCGATGTAACCCACTCGTGCACCCAACTGATCTTCAGCATCTTTTA
CTTTCACCAGCGTTTCTGGGTGAGCAAAAACAGGAAGGCAAAATGCCGCAAAAAAGGGAATAAGGGCGAC
ACGGAAATGTTGAATACTCATACTCTTCCTTTTTCAATATTATTGAAGCATTTATCAGGGTTATTGTCTC
ATGAGCGGATACATATTTGAATGTATTTAGAAAAATAAACAAATAGGGGTTCCGCGCACATTTCCCCGAA
AAGTGCCACCTGTCATGACCAAAATCCCTTAACGTGAGTTTTCGTTCCACTGAGCGTCAGACCCCGTAGA
AAAGATCAAAGGATCTTCTTGAGATCCTTTTTTTCTGCGCGTAATCTGCTGCTTGCAAACAAAAAAACCA
CCGCTACCAGCGGTGGTTTGTTTGCCGGATCAAGAGCTACCAACTCTTTTTCCGAAGGTAACTGGCTTCA
GCAGAGCGCAGATACCAAATACTGTTCTTCTAGTGTAGCCGTAGTTAGGCCACCACTTCAAGAACTCTGT
AGCACCGCCTACATACCTCGCTCTGCTAATCCTGTTACCAGTGGCTGCTGCCAGTGGCGATAAGTCGTGT
CTTACCGGGTTGGACTCAAGACGATAGTTACCGGATAAGGCGCAGCGGTCGGGCTGAACGGGGGGTTCGT
GCACACAGCCCAGCTTGGAGCGAACGACCTACACCGAACTGAGATACCTACAGCGTGAGCTATGAGAAAG
CGCCACGCTTCCCGAAGGGAGAAAGGCGGACAGGTATCCGGTAAGCGGCAGGGTCGGAACAGGAGAGCGC
ACGAGGGAGCTTCCAGGGGGAAACGCCTGGTATCTTTATAGTCCTGTCGGGTTTCGCCACCTCTGACTTG
AGCGTCGATTTTTGTGATGCTCGTCAGGGGGGCGGAGCCTATGGAAAAACGCCAGCAACGCGGCCTTTTT
ACGGTTCCTGGCCTTTTGCTGGCCTTTTGCTCACATGTTCTTTCCTGCGTTATCCCCTGATTCTGTGGAT
AACCGTGCGGCCGCCAATGTTATCTATTGGCAGATGTTCATACGGGGCTTTCAAATATTGATGAAATTAT
GTGATGTTTAGAAGAAGATTCGAACTGTTTTCAGTAGATTTGGTAACTGTGCAACCATAACTCATGCCCC
CTATTTATCGGCATTGAGATTGTAAAGGAAGTAAAACGCATTTTTGCAGATCTGTTCTCTTATGTATTTT
TAATCGTCCTTGTATGGAAGTATCAAAGGGGACGTTCTTCACCTCCTTGGAAAACGCAAACTTTCTTTTT
GCCTATCACAGTATCTTATCGAGCTAACTATTTTCGACACACATGAAAAAGCAGAAATATTAACGAAAAA
GAAAAGAAAGACCATGTCATGTACGGGCAATCAGAATATGCAAGATGAGCGGGAACGGGCGAAATGTGCA
CGCGCACAACTTACGAAACGCGGATGAGTCACTGACAGCCACCGCAGAGGTTCTGACTCCTACTGAGCTC
TATTGGAGGTGGCAGAACCGGTAATCCCACAGTGAGCAACTTGACAAACCAACAGATATAGGCTGTGTCT
TAAAATATACCATCCAATACCTTGATGAACTTTTCAAAGATGACTAAAATAAGTGAAATTTCAACATTAA
CTTCGAGCTGTAAACACAGTGGTTTCTTTGCATAAACACCATCAGCCTCAAGTCGTCAAGTAAAGATTTC
GTGTTCATGCAGATAGATAACAATCTATATGTTGATAATTAGCGTTGCCTCATCAATGCGTACACGAAGA
ATATACTAAAAAATGAGCAGGCAAGATAAACGAAGGCAAAGATGACAGAGCAGAAAGCCCTAGTAAAGCG
TATTACAAATGAAACCAAGATTCAGATTGCGATCCCTGAATTCGCATCTAGATGGTAGAGCCACAAACAG
CCGGTACAAGCAACGATCTCCAGGACCATCTGAATCATGCGCGGATGACACGAACTCACGACGGCGATCA
CAGACATTAACCCACAGTACAGACACTGCGACAACGTGGCAATTCGTCGCAATACCGTCTCACTGAACTG
GCCGATAATTGCAGACGAACGAAGAGGATGTCCAATATTTTTTTTAAGGAATAAGGATACTTCAAGACTA
GATTCCCCCCTGCATTCCCATCAGAACCGTAAACCTTGGCGCTTTCCTTGGGAAGTATTCAAGAAGTGCC
TTGTCCGGTTTCTGTGGCTCACAAACCAGCGCGCCCGATATGGCTTTCTTTTCACTTATGAATGTACCAG
TACGGGACAATTAGAACGCTCCTGTAACAATCTCTTTGCAAATGTGGGGTTACATTCTAACCATGTCACA
CTGCTGACGAAATTCAAAGTAAAAAAAAATGGGACCACGTCTTGAGAACGATAGATTTTCTTTATTTTAC
ATTGAACAGTCGTTGTCTCAGCGCGCTTTATGTTTTCATTCATACTTCATATTATAAAATAACAAAAGAA
GAATTTCATATTCACGCCCAAGAAATCAGGCTGCTTTCCAAATGCAATTGACACTTCATTAGCCATCACA
CAAAACTCTTTCTTGCTGGAGCTTCTTTTAAAAAAGACCTCAGTACACCAAACACGTTACCCGACCTCGT
TATTTTACGACAACTATGATAAAATTCTGAAGAAAAAATAAAAAAATTTTCATACTTCTTGCTTTTATTT
AAACCATTGAATGATTTCTTTTGAACAAAACTACCTGTTTCACCAAAGGAAATAGAAAGAAAAAATCAAT
TAGAAGAAAACAAAAAACAAAAGATCTATGAAAGCATTCACCAGTTTACTATGTGGACTAGGCCTGTCCA
CTACACTCGCTAAGGCCATCTCATTGCAAAGACCGTTGGGTCTAGATAAGGACGTTTTGCTGCAAGCTGC
GGAAAAATTTGGTTTGGACCTCGACCTGGATCATCTCTTGAAGGAGTTGGACTCCAATGTATTGGACGCT
TGGGCCCAAATAGAGCATTTGTACCCAAACCAGGTTATGAGCCTTGAAACTTCCACTAAGCCAAAATTCC
CTGAAGCAATCAAAACGAAGAAAGACTGGGACTTTGTGGTCAAGAATGACGCAATTGAAAACTATCAGCT
TCGTGTCAACAAGATTAAGGACCCTAAAATCCTGGGCATTGACCCAAATGTCACACAGTACACGGGTTAC
TTGGATGTGGAAGACGAGGACAAGCATTTCTTCTTTTGGACTTTTGAAAGTAGAAACGATCCTGCAAAGG
ATCCGGTCATCCTTTGGTTGAACGGGGGTCCAGGTTGTTCTTCACTAACCGGGCTGTTCTTTGAATTAGG
ACCCTCATCCATTGGACCTGATTTGAAACCCATCGGGAACCCTTACTCTTGGAACAGCAATGCCACCGTG
ATCTTCCTTGACCAGCCTGTCAACGTTGGGTTCTCGTATTCCGGGTCCTCAGGTGTTTCCAACACTGTCG
CCGCTGGTAAGGATGTCTATAACTTCTTGGAGTTGTTCTTCGATCAGTTCCCTGAATACGTCAACAAGGG
CCAAGATTTCCACATCGCTGGGGAATCCTACGCCGGCCATTACATCCCTGTTTTTGCCTCTGAAATTTTG
TCTCACAAGGACAGAAACTTCAACTTAACCTCCGTCTTGATCGGAAATGGCCTCACTGACCCATTGACTC
AGTATAACTATTACGAACCAATGGCCTGTGGTGAAGGTGGCGAACCATCTGTTTTGCCCTCGGAGGAATG
CTCTGCTATGGAAGACTCTTTGGAACGTTGTTTGGGCTTGATCGAGTCGTGCTATGACTCGCAATCCGTC
TGGTCCTGTGTTCCAGCTACCATTTATTGTAATAACGCCCAATTGGCTCCTTACCAACGTACCGGCAGAA
ACGTTTACGATATCAGGAAGGATTGTGAAGGTGGCAATTTGTGCTACCCAACGTTACAAGATATCGACGA
CTACTTAAACCAGGACTACGTCAAAGAAGCTGTCGGTGCGGAGGTTGACCACTACGAATCCTGTAACTTC
GATATCAACAGAAATTTCCTGTTTGCGGGTGATTGGATGAAGCCTTACCACACCGCCGTAACAGATCTTT
TGAATCAAGACCTACCCATTCTGGTATATGCAGGCGATAAAGATTTCATCTGTAACTGGTTGGGTAATAA
GGCGTGGACGGATGTCTTGCCATGGAAGTACGACGAAGAATTTGCAAGCCAAAAAGTACGTAACTGGACT
GCTTCTATCACCGACGAGGTCGCTGGTGAAGTCAAATCCTACAAGCACTTCACCTATTTGAGAGTCTTCA
ATGGTGGCCACATGGTTCCATTTGACGTCCCTGAAAACGCCTTAAGTATGGTTAACGAATGGATCCACGG
TGGTTTCTCCTTAGGATCCGGTCCTTCTGGCCCAACTGGCATGGTTTCTAAGGGTGAAGAAGATAACATG
GCTTCTTTGCCAGCCACCCACGAGTTGCACATCTTCGGTTCCATTAACGGTGTCGACTTCGATATGGTCG
GTCAAGGTACCGGTAACCCAAACGACGGTTACGAAGAATTGAACTTGAAGTCTACCAAGGGCGACTTGCA
GTTCTCCCCTTGGATTTTGGTTCCACACATCGGTTACGGTTTCCACCAATACTTGCCATACCCAGACGGT
ATGTCCCCATTCCAAGCCGCCATGGTTGACGGTTCTGGTTACCAAGTCCACAGAACCATGCAATTCGAAG
ATGGTGCTTCCTTGACCGTGAACTACAGATACACCTACGAAGGTTCTCACATCAAGGGCGAAGCCCAAGT
TAAGGGTACCGGTTTCCCTGCTGACGGTCCAGTCATGACTAACTCCTTGACCGCTGCTGACTGGTGTCGT
TCCAAGAAAACCTACCCAAACGATAAGACCATCATTTCCACTTTCAAGTGGTCCTACACCACCGGTAACG
GCAAGAGATACCGCTCTACCGCTCGTACCACCTACACCTTCGCCAAGCCAATGGCTGCCAACTACTTGAA
GAACCAGCCTATGTACGTTTTCCGTAAGACCGAGCTGAAGCATTCCAAGACTGAATTGAACTTCAAGGAA
TGGCAAAAGGCTTTCACCGACGTCATGGGTATGGACGAATTGTACAAGTAACTCGAGTGGCGCCAATTGG
TGCGGCAATTGATAATAACGAAAATGTCTTTTAATGATCTGGGTATAATGAGGAATTTTCCGAACGTTTT
TACTTTATATATATATATACATGTAACATATATTCTATACGCTATAGAGAAAGGAAATTTTTCAATTAAA
AAAAAAATAGAGAAAGAGTTTCACTTCTTGATTATCGCTAACACTAATGGTTGAAGTACTGCTACTTTAA
TTTTATGCTGCCAATGAGACGACGGGGTCATCACGGCTCATCATGCGCCAAACAAATGTGTGCAATACAC
GCTCGGATGACTGCATGATGACCGCACTGACTGGGGACAGCAGATCCACCTAAGCCTGTGAGAGAAGCAG
ACACCCGACAGATCAAGGCAGTTAACTAGTGCACTGCAGTACAAATCGTCCCCAACAAAAGTGGGCTCTC
AAAATTCATCACATTTAAATGCATATAGGAAGAGCAACAGTTGGTTTGCATCTGATGTTCCTTAAAGATT
TCGACATAATGTGCGAAGTAGATCCCTTCAGCACTGTACTTGTTTTTGCGACTAGATTGTAAATCATTCT
TTATTTAATCTCTTTCTTTAACTACTGCTTAAAGTATAATTTGGTCCGTAGTTTAATAACTATACTAAGC
GAACGCTCTCTCGAAATTTTTCTTAACGCGTCCTTGTACTGCGTCTAACGCTTTTGCCACTTGGATTTCT
ATTATAGGAAATAGTCTCACTTACTGGGCGACGAATTTTCGCGTTTTGATGAAGCACAGGAAGAATTTCT
TTATGCTCAGAAGTTTGACAGCAAGCAAGTTCATCATTCGAACTAGCCTTATTGTTTTAGTTCAGTGACA
GCGAACTGCCGTACTCGATGCTTTATTTCTCACGGTAGAGCGGAAGAACAGATAGATCCCTACATATTGC
TACCACTTCTATTACACAATAGTTTCAATAGCTTGCAGCGTAGCTAAACTCTAAAATTTATCTAAATCAC
TCATATAAACCGAACCCTTCCCCTTCCGCTTATAGTACAGCTGATGCTCCTTCACTATTTTAACATGTGG
AATTCTTGAAAGAATGAAATCGCCATGCCAAGCCATCACACGGTCTTTTATGCAATTGATTGACCGCCTG
CAACACATAGGCAGTAAAATTTTTACAAGCAGTAGCAGAACAGGCCACACAATCGCAAGTGATTAACGTC
CACACAGGTATAGGGTTTCTGGACCATATGATACATGCTCTGGCCAAGCATTCCGGCTGGTCGCTAATCG
TTGAGTGCCGAGCGGCCGCGATTATCAAAAAGGATCTTCACCTAGATCCTTTTAAATTAAAAATGAAGTT
TTAAATCAATCTAAAGTATATATGAGTAAACTTGGTCTGACAG
